>Addgene plasmid #63215 | pDual-eGFP | depositor partial sequence | sequence record 104935 | eGFP gene and flanking sequences including added promoter
TCTTTTTCGCAACGGGTTTGCCGCCAGAACACAGGTAAGTGCCGTGTGTGGTTCCCGCGGGCCTGGCCTC
TTTACGGGTTATGGCCCTTGCGTGCCTTGAATTACTTCCACGCCCCTGGCTGCAGTACGTGATTCTTGAT
CCCGAGCTTCGGGTTGGAAGTGGGTGGGAGAGTTCGAGGCCTTGCGCTTAAGGAGCCCCTTCGCCTCGTG
CTTGAGTTGAGGCCTGGCCTGGGCGCTGGGGCCGCCGCGTGCGAATCTGGTGGCACCTTCGCGCCTGTCT
CGCTGCTTTCGATAAGTCTCTAGCCATTTAAAATTTTTGATGACCTGCTGCGACGCTTTTTTTCTGGCAA
GATAGTCTTGTAAATGCGGGCCAAGATCTGCACACTGGTATTTCGGTTTTTGGGGCCGCGGGCGGCGACG
GGGCCCGTGCGTCCCAGCGCACATGTTCGGCGAGGCGGGGCCTGCGAGCGCGGCCACCGAGAATCGGACG
GGGGTAGTCTCAAGCTGGCCGGCCTGCTCTGGTGCCTGGCCTCGCGCCGCCGTGTATCGCCCCGCCCTGG
GCGGCAAGGCTGGCCCGGTCGGCACCAGTTGCGTGAGCGGAAAGATGGCCGCTTCCCGGCCCTGCTGCAG
GGAGCTCAAAATGGAGGACGCGGCGCTCGGGAGAGCGGGCGGGTGAGTCACCCACACAAAGGAAAAGGGC
CTTTCCGTCCTCAGCCGTCGCTTCATGTGACTCCACGGAGTACCGGGCGCCGTCCAGGCACCTCGATTAG
TTCTCGAGCTTTTGGAGTACGTCGTCTTTAGGTTGGGGGGAGGGGTTTTATGCGATGGAGTTTCCCCACA
CTGAGTGGGTGGAGACTGAAGTTAGGCCAGCTTGGCACTTGATGTAATTCTCCTTGGAATTTGCCCTTTT
TGAGTTTGGATCTTGGTTCATTCTCAAGCCTCAGACAGTGGTTCAAAGTTTTTTTCTTCCATTTCAGGTG
TCGTGAGGAATTCTGCAGTCGACGGTACCGCGGGCCCAGATCTCGATCCCGCGAAATTAATACGACTCAC
TATAGGGGAATTGTGAGCGGATAACAATTCCCCTCTAGAAATAATTTTGTTTAACTTTAAGAAGGAGATA
TACCATGGGCAGCAGCCATCATCATCATCATCACAGCAGCGGCCTGGTGCCGCGCGGCAGCCATATGGCT
AGCATGACTGGTGGACAGCAAATGGGTCGCGGGGATCCACCGGTCGCCACCATGGTGAGCAAGGGCGAGG
AGCTGTTCACCGGGGTGGTGCCCATCCTGGTCGAGCTGGACGGCGACGTAAACGGCCACAAGTTCAGCGT
GTCCGGCGAGGGCGAGGGCGATGCCACCTACGGCAAGCTGACCCTGAAGTTCATCTGCACCACCGGCAAG
CTGCCCGTGCCCTGGCCCACCCTCGTGACCACCCTGACCTACGGCGTGCAGTGCTTCAGCCGCTACCCCG
ACCACATGAAGCAGCACGACTTCTTCAAGTCCGCCATGCCCGAAGGCTACGTCCAGGAGCGCACCATCTT
CTTCAAGGACGACGGCAACTACAAGACCCGCGCCGAGGTGAAGTTCGAGGGCGACACCCTGGTGAACCGC
ATCGAGCTGAAGGGCATCGACTTCAAGGAGGACGGCAACATCCTGGGGCACAAGCTGGAGTACAACTACA
ACAGCCACAACGTCTATATCATGGCCGACAAGCAGAAGAACGGCATCAAGGTGAACTTCAAGATCCGCCA
CAACATCGAGGACGGCAGCGTGCAGCTCGCCGACCACTACCAGCAGAACACCCCCATCGGCGACGGCCCC
GTGCTGCTGCCCGACAACCACTACCTGAGCACCCAGTCCGCCCTGAGCAAAGACCCCAACGAGAAGCGCG
ATCACATGGTCCTGCTGGAGTTCGTGACCGCCGCCGGGATCACTCTCGGCATGGACGAGCTGTACAAGTC
CGGACTCAGATCCGACCTCGAGACCTAGAAAAACATGGAGCAATCACAAGTAGCAATACAGCAGCTAACA
ATGCTGCTTGTGCCTGGCTAGAAGCACAAGAGGAGGAAGAGGTGGGTTTTCCAGTCACACCTCANGTACC
TTTAAGACCAATGACTTACAAGGCAGCTGTAGATCTTAGCCACTTTTTAAAAGAAAAGGGGGGACTGGAA
GGGCTAATTCACTCCCAAAGAAGACAAGATATCCTTGATCTGTGGATCTACCACACACAAGGCTACTTCC
CTGATTGGCAGAACTACACACCAGGGCCAGGGGTCAGATATCCACTGACCTTTGGATGGTGCTACAAGCT
AGTACCAGTTGAGCCAGAT
