>Addgene plasmid #63215 | pDual-eGFP | addgene partial sequence | sequence record 108225 | pLenti-F 5'-TTTTGAGTTTGGATCTTGGT-3'
AGTGGTTCAAAGTTTTTTTCTTCCATTTCAGGTGTCGTGAGGAATTCTGCAGTCGACGGTACCGCGGGCC
CAGATCTCGATCCCGCGAAATTAATACGACTCACTATAGGGGAATTGTGAGCGGATAACAATTCCCCTCT
AGAAATAATTTTGTTTAACTTTAAGAAGGAGATATACCATGGGCAGCAGCCATCATCATCATCATCACAG
CAGCGGCCTGGTGCCGCGCGGCAGCCATATGGCTAGCATGACTGGTGGACAGCAAATGGGTCGCGGGGAT
CCACCGGTCGCCACCATGGTGAGCAAGGGCGAGGAGCTGTTCACCGGGGTGGTGCCCATCCTGGTCGAGC
TGGACGGCGACGTAAACGGCCACAAGTTCAGCGTGTCCGGCGAGGGCGAGGGCGATGCCACCTACGGCAA
GCTGACCCTGAAGTTCATCTGCACCACCGGCAAGCTGCCCGTGCCCTGGCCCACCCTCGTGACCACCCTG
ACCTACGGCGTGCAGTGCTTCAGCCGCTACCCCGACCACATGAAGCAGCACGACTTCTTCAAGTCCGCCA
TGCCCGAAGGCTACGTCCAGGAGCGCACCATCTTCTTCAAGGACGACGGCAACTACAAGACCCGCGCCGA
GGTGAAGTTCGAGGGCGACACCCTGGTGAACCGCATCGAGCTGAAGGGCATCGACTTCAAGGAGGACGGC
AACATCCTGGGGCACAAGCTGGAGTACAACTACAACAGCCACAACGTCTATATCATGGCCGACAAGCAGA
AGAACGGCATCAAGGTGAACTTCAAGATCCGCCACAACATCGAGGACGGCAGCGTGCAGCT
