>Addgene plasmid #63215 | pDual-eGFP | addgene partial sequence | sequence record 108227 | pSICO-JL 5'-tgtgactggaaaacccacctc-3'
GGCACAAGCAGCATTGTTAGCTGCTGTATTGCTACTTGTGATTGCTCCATGTTTTTCTAGGTCTCGAGGT
CGGATCTGAGTCCGGACTTGTACAGCTCGTCCATGCCGAGAGTGATCCCGGCGGCGGTCACGAACTCCAG
CAGGACCATGTGATCGCGCTTCTCGTTGGGGTCTTTGCTCAGGGCGGACTGGGTGCTCAGGTAGTGGTTG
TCGGGCAGCAGCACGGGGCCGTCGCCGATGGGGGTGTTCTGCTGGTAGTGGTCGGCGAGCTGCACGCTGC
CGTCCTCGATGTTGTGGCGGATCTTGAAGTTCACCTTGATGCCGTTCTTCTGCTTGTCGGCCATGATATA
GACGTTGTGGCTGTTGTAGTTGTACTCCAGCTTGTGCCCCAGGATGTTGCCGTCCTCCTTGAAGTCGATG
CCCTTCAGCTCGATGCGGTTCACCAGGGTGTCGCCCTCGAACTTCACCTCGGCGCGGGTCTTGTAGTTGC
CGTCGTCCTTGAAGAAGATGGTGCGCTCCTGGACGTAGCCTTCGGGCATGGCGGACTTGAAGAAGTCGTG
CTGCTTCATGTGGTCGGGGTAGCGGCTGAAGCACTGCACGCCGTAGGTCAGGGTGGTCACGAGGGTGGGC
CAGGGCACGGGCAGCTTGCCGGTGGTGCAGATGAACTTCAGGGTCAGCTTGCCGTAGGTGGCATCGCCCT
CGCCCTCGCCGGACACGCTGAACTTGTGGCCGTTTACGTCGCCGTCCAGCTCGACCAGGATGGGCACCAC
CCCGGTGAACAGCTCCTCGCCCTTGCTCACCATGGTGGCGACCGG
