[The description below was written by a language model from this plasmid's Addgene catalogue record.]
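Description:
pDual-eGFP is a lentiviral vector of about 10.9 kb, built on the pNL-eGFP/CEF backbone, that expresses enhanced GFP in both bacteria and mammalian cells. It is propagated in E. coli under ampicillin selection. The record does not name the bacterial origin of replication, gives the copy number as unknown, and includes no feature table, so the viral elements of the backbone are not itemised.

The dual-host behaviour comes from stacking two expression systems upstream of a single reading frame. In mammalian cells, transcription is driven by the backbone's CMV-EF1α hybrid (CEF) promoter, which the depositor describes as giving very stable expression alongside high transduction efficiency. For bacterial expression, a PCR fragment from pET28a was ligated into the SmaI site, destroying the site. The fragment carries the T7 promoter, lac operator, Shine-Dalgarno sequence, His6 tag and T7 epitope tag. The resulting His-T7-eGFP insert carries both tags at the N terminus and is strongly expressed after IPTG induction in DE3-type strains that supply T7 RNA polymerase. The bacterial module is flanked by BglII and BamHI sites so it can be removed and the vector religated. An NcoI/XhoI digest releases eGFP for transfer into pET28a, which yields a C-terminally His-tagged version for purification.

The construct serves as a fluorescent reporter for quantifying gene targeting and recombineering in mammalian cells. The depositor notes an SV40 origin located 5′ of the eGFP gene. In cells expressing SV40 T-antigen, this origin affects gene targeting rates and which strand is preferred for targeting and recombineering.
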