Addgene plasmid #63215: pDual-eGFP
Purpose: Expression of eGFP in bacteria and in mammalian cells. Used as a reporter for quantifying gene targeting and recombineering in mammalian cells.
Depositing lab: Richard S Myers. Depositing organization: University of Miami. Publication: Fluorescent protein engineering by in vivo site-directed mutagenesis. Valledor M, Hu Q, Schiller P, Myers RS. IUBMB Life. 2012 Aug;64(8):684-9. doi: 10.1002/iub.1041. Epub 2012 May 28. PubMed 22639380.
Backbone
  Vector backbone: pNL-eGFP/CEF
  Backbone manufacturer: Jakob Reiser
  Backbone size w/o insert (bp): 10680
  Total vector size (bp): 10947
  Modifications to backbone: A PCR product amplified from pET28a was ligated to the SmaI digested pNL-eGFP/CEF (Zhang et al. 2002; Zhang et al. 2004; Reiser et al. 2000) and screened for gain of green fluorescence using a Dark Reader light box. The PCR product starts with a BglII sequence and then amplifies the T7 promoter, the LacI binding site (Lac operator), a Shine-Dalgarno sequence, His6, T7 tag, and ends at the beginning of the pET28a MCS. eGFP was strongly expressed from the Rosetta-gami™2(DE3) strain, which bears the T7 RNA polymerase gene. If desired, the insert may be excised again by cleavage with BglII and BamHI and religating. NcoI/XhoI excises eGFP and produces a product that can by ligated to pET28a (NcoI/XhoI) to create a T7 expressed eGFP with a C-terminal His tag for purification.
  Vector type: Mammalian Expression, Bacterial Expression, Lentiviral
Growth in bacteria
  Bacterial resistance: Ampicillin, 100 μg/mL
  Growth temperature: 37°C
  Growth strain: Stbl3
  Growth instructions: eGFP is strongly expressed in the Rosetta-gami™2(DE3) strain (EMD Millipore) following IPTG induction of the T7 RNA polymerase gene.
  Copy number: Unknown
Gene/Insert
  Gene/Insert name: His-T7-eGFP (alt name: His-tagged, T7-tagged enhanced green fluorescent protein)
  Species: Synthetic
  Insert size (bp): 864
  GenBank ID: KM019171
  Promoter: CMV-EF1α hybrid (CEF)
  Tag / fusion protein: His6 (N terminal on insert); T7 (N terminal on insert)
  Cloning method: Restriction Enzyme; 5′ cloning site SmaI (destroyed during cloning); 3′ cloning site SmaI (destroyed during cloning)
  Sequencing primers: 5′ cgtcgccgtccagctcgaccag; 3′ gagcaagggcgaggagctgttc
Terms and licenses: Academic/Nonprofit Terms; Industry Terms: Not Available to Industry
Depositor comments: Lentiviral vector with high transduction efficiency. Expression from the CMV-EF1α hybrid (CEF) promoter is very stable in mammalian cells. The lentivirus contains an SV40 origin 5’ to the eGFP gene. This influences gene targeting rates and the preferred strand for gene targeting and recombineering in cells expressing the SV40 T-antigen.
How to cite: pDual-eGFP was a gift from Richard S Myers (Addgene plasmid # 63215 ; http://n2t.net/addgene:63215 ; RRID:Addgene_63215)
